Addgene plasmid #175267: pPB-EF1a-MegaGate-DD-Hygro
Purpose: (Empty Backbone) MegaGate destination with C-terminal DD tag and hygromycin resistance
Depositing lab: George Church. Depositing organization: Harvard Medical School. Publication: An integrated pipeline for mammalian genetic screening. Kramme C, Plesa AM, Wang HH, Wolf B, Smela MP, Guo X, Kohman RE, Chatterjee P, Church GM. Cell Rep Methods. 2021 Sep 27;1(6):100082. doi: 10.1016/j.crmeth.2021.100082. eCollection 2021 Oct 25. PubMed 35474898.
Backbone
  Vector backbone: PiggyBac
  Vector type: Mammalian Expression
  Promoter: EF1a
  Selectable markers: Hygromycin
  Tag / fusion protein: Destabilization Domain (C terminal on backbone)
Growth in bacteria
  Bacterial resistance: Ampicillin, 100 μg/mL
  Growth temperature: 37°C
  Growth strain: DH5alpha
  Copy number: High Copy
Gene/Insert
  Cloning method: Gateway Cloning
  Sequencing primers: 5′ M13-fwd; 3′ M13-rev
Terms and licenses: Academic/Nonprofit Terms; Industry Terms: Not Available to Industry
How to cite: pPB-EF1a-MegaGate-DD-Hygro was a gift from George Church (Addgene plasmid # 175267 ; http://n2t.net/addgene:175267 ; RRID:Addgene_175267)
