[The description below was written by a language model from this plasmid's Addgene catalogue record and pLannotate feature annotations shown in this document.]
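Description:
pPB-EF1a-MegaGate-DD-Hygro is an empty PiggyBac-based mammalian expression backbone (about 7.5 kb) that serves as a destination vector for Gateway-type recombination cloning in the MegaGate system. It is propagated in E. coli as a high-copy plasmid through a ColE1/pUC-type origin and selected with ampicillin via the β-lactamase gene. The catalogue lists the backbone as PiggyBac, which implies transposase-mediated genomic integration of the cargo, although the transposon terminal repeats themselves were not called in the automated feature table.

The expression unit is driven by the human EF-1α core promoter with its intron A, leading into an attR1/attR2 pair that accepts an open reading frame from an entry clone through an LR recombination reaction. The interval between the two attR sites is short and carries no annotated feature, so no conventional ccdB/chloramphenicol counterselection cassette is evident there. The record does not state what this segment contains. Immediately downstream of attR2 lies the DD-C destabilization domain, an FKBP12 mutant optimised for C-terminal fusion, followed by an SV40 polyadenylation signal. A gene recombined in frame is therefore expressed as a C-terminal DD fusion that is rapidly degraded unless stabilised by the ligand Shield1, giving small-molecule control over protein level.

A separate, oppositely oriented cassette places the hygromycin resistance gene under the mouse PGK promoter with a bGH polyadenylation signal, allowing selection of stably integrated mammalian cells. Several short annotated fragments (TRE3GV, mNeonGreen, FRT, lacZα, rop, bom) appear to be cloning remnants rather than functional parts. The vector is intended for building tunable expression constructs, individually or as libraries, for mammalian genetic screening.
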