Features (pLannotate 1.2.2; 24 found; start..end, strand, type, name):
    137..236     +  misc_feature   bom (fragment): basis of mobility region from pBR322
    242..399     -  CDS            lacZα (fragment): LacZα fragment of β-galactosidase; lacZ fragment
    806..827     -  promoter       SV40 promoter (fragment): SV40 enhancer and early promoter
    831..1055    -  polyA_signal   bGH poly(A) signal: bovine growth hormone polyadenylation signal
   1083..2108    -  CDS            HygR: aminoglycoside phosphotransferase from E. coli; aph(4)-Ia; confers resistance to hygromycin
   2128..2627    -  promoter       PGK promoter: mouse phosphoglycerate kinase 1 promoter
   2653..2670    -  protein_bind   FRT (minimal) (fragment): supports FLP-mediated excision but not integration (Turan and Bode, 2011) FLP recombinase from the Saccharomyces cerevisiae 2μ plasmid
   2709..2730    -  CDS            mNeonGreen (fragment): bright monomeric yellow-green fluorescent protein derived from LanYFP (Shaner et al., 2013)
   2749..2960    +  promoter       EF-1α core promoter: core promoter for human elongation factor EF-1α
   2961..3074    +  intron         EF-1α intron A (fragment): intron upstream of the start codon of human EF-1α
   3700..3903    +  intron         EF-1α intron A: truncated intron upstream of the start codon of human EF-1α
   3912..3946    +  promoter       TRE3GV promoter (fragment): 3rd-generation Tet-responsive promoter that can be activated by binding of Tet-On® 3G, optimized for retroviral and lentiviral vectors
   3984..4108    +  protein_bind   attR1: mutant version of attR; recombination site for the Gateway® LR reaction LR Clonase™
   4229..4353    -  protein_bind   attR2: mutant version of attR; recombination site for the Gateway® LR reaction LR Clonase™
   4355..4676    +  CDS            DD-C (fragment): destabilization domain that can be stabilized by Shield1 in the ProteoTuner™ system FKBP12 mutant optimized for use as a C-terminal tag
   4791..4925    -  polyA_signal   SV40 poly(A) signal: SV40 polyadenylation signal
   5281..5297    -  protein_bind   lac operator: The lac repressor binds to the lac operator to inhibit transcription in E. coli. This inhibition can be relieved by adding lactose or isopropyl-β-D-thiogalactopyranoside (IPTG). lac repressor encoded by lacI
   5305..5335    -  promoter       lac promoter: promoter for the E. coli lac operon
   5350..5371    -  protein_bind   CAP binding site: CAP binding activates transcription in the presence of cAMP. E. coli catabolite activator protein
   5384..5476    -  CDS            lacI (fragment): lac repressor; lacI; The lac repressor binds to the lac operator to inhibit transcription in E. coli. This inhibition can be relieved by adding lactose or isopropyl-β-D-thiogalactopyranoside (IPTG).
   5659..6247    -  rep_origin     ori: high-copy-number ColE1/pMB1/pBR322/pUC origin of replication
   6418..7278    -  CDS            AmpR: β-lactamase; bla; confers resistance to ampicillin, carbenicillin, and related antibiotics
   7279..7383    -  promoter       AmpR promoter: bla
   7478..35      +  CDS            rop (fragment) (across the origin): Rop protein, which maintains plasmids at low copy number; rop
>Addgene plasmid #175267 | pPB-EF1a-MegaGate-DD-Hygro | depositor full sequence | sequence record 339944 | pPB-EF1a-MegaGate-DD-Hygro sequence 7478 bps
TCGCGCGTTTCGGTGATGACGGTGAAAACCTCTGACACATGCAGCTCCCGGAGACGGTCACAGCTTGTCT
GTAAGCGGATGCCGGGAGCAGACAAGCCCGTCAGGGCGCGTCAGCGGGTGTTGGCGGGTGTCGGGGCTGG
CTTAACTATGCGGCATCAGAGCAGATTGTACTGAGAGTGCACCATATGCGGTGTGAAATACCGCACAGAT
GCGTAAGGAGAAAATACCGCATCAGGCGCCATTCGCCATTCAGGCTGCGCAACTGTTGGGAAGGGCGATC
GGTGCGGGCCTCTTCGCTATTACGCCAGCTGGCGAAAGGGGGATGTGCTGCAAGGCGATTAAGTTGGGTA
ACGCCAGGGTTTTCCCAGTCACGACGTTGTAAAACGACGGCCAGTGAATTCAAGCTTTATTATTTAACCC
TAGAAAGATAATCATATTGTGACGTACGTTAAAGATAATCATGCGTAAAATTGACGCATGTGTTTTATCG
GTCTGTATATCGAGGTTTATTTATTAATTTGAATAGATATTAAGTTTTATTATATTTACACTTACATACT
AATAATAAATTCAACAAACAATTTATTTATGTTTATTTATTTATTAAAAAAAAACAAAAACTCAAAATTT
CTTCTATAAAGTAACAAAACTTTTAAACATTCTCTCTTTTACAAAAATAAACTTATTTTGTACTTTAAAA
ACAGTCATGTTGTAATCGATAATAAGTAATTAGCCTAGATATCGGCGCGCCTAACTTTAAATAATTGGCA
TTATTTAAAGTTAAGTACTCTAGTATGTCGAGCCCCAGCTGGTTCTTTCCGCCTCAGAAGCCATAGAGCC
CACCGCATCCCCAGCATGCCTGCTATTGTCTTCCCAATCCTCCCCCTTGCTGTCCTGCCCCACCCCACCC
CCCAGAATAGAATGACACCTACTCAGACAATGCGATGCAATTTCCTCATTTTATTAGGAAAGGACAGTGG
GAGTGGCACCTTCCAGGGTCAAGGAAGGCACGGGGGAGGGGCAAACAACAGATGGCTGGCAACTAGAAGG
CACAGTCGAGGCTGATCAGCGAGCTCTAGAGCCTATTCCTTTGCCCTCGGACGAGTGCTGGGGCGTCGGT
TTCCACTATCGGCGAGTACTTCTACACAGCCATCGGTCCAGACGGCCGCGCTTCTGCGGGCGATTTGTGT
ACGCCCGACAGTCCCGGCTCCGGATCGGACGATTGCGTCGCATCGACCCTGCGCCCAAGCTGCATCATCG
AAATTGCCGTCAACCAAGCTCTGATAGAGTTGGTCAAGACCAATGCGGAGCATATACGCCCGGAGCCGCG
GCGATCCTGCAAGCTCCGGATGCCTCCGCTCGAAGTAGCGCGTCTGCTGCTCCATACAAGCCAACCACGG
CCTCCAGAAGAAGATGTTGGCGACCTCGTATTGGGAATCCCCGAACATCGCCTCGCTCCAGTCAATGACC
GCTGTTATGCGGCCATTGTCCGTCAGGACATTGTTGGAGCCGAAATCCGCGTGCACGAGGTGCCGGACTT
CGGGGCAGTCCTCGGCCCAAAGCATCAGCTCATCGAGAGCCTGCGCGACGGACGCACTGACGGTGTCGTC
CATCACAGTTTGCCAGTGATACACATGGGGATCAGCAATCGCGCATATGAAATCACGCCATGTAGTGTAT
TGACCGATTCCTTGCGGTCCGAATGGGCCGAACCCGCTCGTCTGGCTAAGATCGGCCGCAGCGATCGCAT
CCATGGCCTCCGCGACCGGCTGCAGAACAGCGGGCAGTTCGGTTTCAGGCAGGTCTTGCAACGTGACACC
CTGTGCACGGCGGGAGATGCAATAGGTCAGGCTCTCGCTGAATTCCCCAATGTCAAGCACTTCCGGAATC
GGGAGCGCGGCCGATGCAAAGTGCCGATGAACATAACGATCTTTGTAGAAACCATCGGCGCAGCTATTTA
CCCGCAGGACATATCCACGCCCTCCTACATCGAAGCTGAAAGCACGAGATTCTTCGCCCTCCGAGAGCTG
CATCAGGTCGGAGACGCTGTCGAACTTTTCGATCAGAAACTTCTCGACAGACGTCGCGGTGAGTTCAGGC
TTTTTCATGGTGGCGTTGGCTGCAGGTCGAAAGGCCCGGAGATGAGGAAGAGGAGAACAGCGCGGCAGAC
GTGCGCTTTTGAAGCGTGCAGAATGCCGGGCCTCCGGAGGACCTTCGGGCGCCCGCCCCGCCCCTGAGCC
CGCCCCTGAGCCCGCCCCCGGACCCACCCCTTCCCAGCCTCTGAGCCCAGAAAGCGAAGGAGCAAAGCTG
CTATTGGCCGCTGCCCCAAAGGCCTACCCGCTTCCATTGCTCAGCGGTGCTGTCCATCTGCACGAGACTA
GTGAGACGTGCTACTTCCATTTGTCACGTCCTGCACGACGCGAGCTGCGGGGCGGGGGGGAACTTCCTGA
CTAGGGGAGGAGTAGAAGGTGGCGCGAAGGGGCCACCAAAGAACGGAGCCGGTTGGCGCCTACCGGTGGA
TGTGGAATGTGTGCGAGGCCAGAGGCCACTTGTGTAGCGCCAAGTGCCCAGCGGGGCTGCTAAAGCGCAT
GCTCCAGACTGCCTTGGGAAAAGCGCCTCCCCTACCCGGTAGAATTAATTCGATATCAAGCTGAAGTTCC
TATACTTTCTCATATGTAACTTTAAATAATTGGCATTATTTAAAGTTATTACTTGTACAGCTCGTCCATG
GCTCCGGTGCCCGTCAGTGGGCAGAGCGCACATCGCCCACAGTCCCCGAGAAGTTGGGGGGAGGGGTCGG
CAATTGAACCGGTGCCTAGAGAAGGTGGCGCGGGGTAAACTGGGAAAGTGATGTCGTGTACTGGCTCCGC
CTTTTTCCCGAGGGTGGGGGAGAACCGTATATAAGTGCAGTAGTCGCCGTGAACGTTCTTTTTCGCAACG
GGTTTGCCGCCAGAACACAGGTAAGTGCCGTGTGTGGTTCCCGCGGGCCTGGCCTCTTTACGGGTTATGG
CCCTTGCGTGCCTTGAATTACTTCCACGCCCCTGGCTGCAGTACGTGATTCTTGATCCCGAGCTTCGGGT
TGGAAGTGGGTGGGAGAGTTCGAGGCCTTGCGCTTAAGGAGCCCCTTCGCCTCGTGCTTGAGTTGAGGCC
TGGCTTGGGCGCTGGGGCCGCCGCGTGCGAATCTGGTGGCACCTTCGCGCCTGTCTCGCTGCTTTCGATA
AGTCTCTAGCCATTTAAAATTTTTGATGACCTGCTGCGACGCTTTTTTTCTGGCAAGATAGTCTTGTAAA
TGCGGGCCAAGATCTGCACACTGGTATTTCGGTTTTTGGGGCCGCGGGCGGCGACGGGGCCCGTGCGTCC
CAGCGCACATGTTCGGCGAGGCGGGGCCTGCGAGCGCGGCCACCGAGAATCGGACGGGGGTAGTCTCAAG
CTGGCCGGCCTGCTCTGGTGCCTGGCCTCGCGCCGCCGTGTATCGCCCCGCCCTGGGCGGCAAGGCTGGC
CCGGTCGGCACCAGTTGCGTGAGCGGAAAGATGGCCGCTTCCCGGCCCTGCTGCAGGGAGCTCAAAATGG
AGGACGCGGCGCTCGGGAGAGCGGGCGGGTGAGTCACCCACACAAAGGAAAAGGGCCTTTCCGTCCTCAG
CCGTCGCTTCATGTGACTCCACGGAGTACCGGGCGCCGTCCAGGCACCTCGATTAGTTCTCGAGCTTTTG
GAGTACGTCGTCTTTAGGTTGGGGGGAGGGGTTTTATGCGATGGAGTTTCCCCACACTGAGTGGGTGGAG
ACTGAAGTTAGGCCAGCTTGGCACTTGATGTAATTCTCCTTGGAATTTGCCCTTTTTGAGTTTGGATCTT
GGTTCATTCTCAAGCCTCAGACAGTGGTTCAAAGTTTTTTTCTTCCATTTCAGGTGTCGTGAGAGCTCGT
TTAGTGAACCGTCAGATCGCCTGGAGACGCCATCCACGCTGTTTTGACCTCCATAGAAGACACACAAGTT
TGTACAAAAAAGCTGAACGAGAAACGTAAAATGATATAAATATCAATATATTAAATTAGATTTTGCATAA
AAAACAGACTACATAATACTGTAAAACACAACATATCCAGTCACTATGGCGACAGAAGAAGTATAGGGAT
AACAGGGTAATTGTTGTAAGCGCGCTATGATGGAGGCTATGCCACTAGAATCTGCGTTCGCTACCTTAGG
ACCGTTATAGTTAGAAGGAAAGCTCCATCATAGTGACTGGATATGTTGTGTTTTACAGTATTATGTAGTC
TGTTTTTTATGCAAAATCTAATTTAATATATTGATATTTATATCATTTTACGTTTCTCGTTCAGCTTTCT
TGTACAAAGTGGTAGGAGTGCAGGTGGAAACCATCTCCCCAGGAGATGGGCGCACCTTCCCCAAGCGCGG
CCAGACCTGCGTGGTGCACTACACCGGGATGCTTGGAGATGGAAAGAAAGTTGACTCCTCCCGGGACAGA
AACAAGCCCTTTAAGTTTATGCTAGGCAAGCAGGAGGTGATCCGAGGCTGGGAAGAAGGGGTTGCCCAGA
TGAGTGTGGGTCAGGGAGCCAAACTGACTATATCTCCAGATTATGCCTATGGTGCCACTGGGCACCCAGG
CATCATCCCACCACATGCCACTCTCGTGTTCGATGTGGAGCTTCTAGAACTGGAATGAGAAATACTCAGA
AGATGTCACTCACCATAGAGAGACCATTAATGGGTCTCCTAGGCCACTGAGCAAGAACTATGAATGAGAT
CTTTAGACATATTGCGGCCGCTTTCTCCGCGATCCAGACATGATAAGATACATTGATGAGTTTGGACAAA
CCAAAACTAGAATGCAGTGAAAAAAATGCCTTATTTGTGAAATTTGTGATGCTATTGCCTTATTTGTAAC
CATTATAAGCTGCAATAAACAAGTTATCTATAACAAGAAAATATATATATAATAAGTTATCACGTAAGTA
GAACATGAAATAACAATATAATTATCGTATGAGTTAAATCTTAAAAGTCACGTAAAAGATAATCATGCGT
CATTTTGACTCACGCGGTCGTTATAGTTCAAAATCAGTGACACTTACCGCATTGACAAGCACGCCTCACG
GGAGCTCCAAGCGGCGACTGAGATGTCCTAAATGCACAGCGACGGATTCGCGCTATTTAGAAAGAGAGAG
CAATATTTCAAGAATGCATGCGTCAATTTTACGCAGACTATCTTTCTAGGGTTAAAAAAAGCTTGGCGTA
ATCATGGTCATAGCTGTTTCCTGTGTGAAATTGTTATCCGCTCACAATTCCACACAACATACGAGCCGGA
AGCATAAAGTGTAAAGCCTGGGGTGCCTAATGAGTGAGCTAACTCACATTAATTGCGTTGCGCTCACTGC
CCGCTTTCCAGTCGGGAAACCTGTCGTGCCAGCTGCATTAATGAATCGGCCAACGCGCGGGGAGAGGCGG
TTTGCGTATTGGGCGCACTTCCGCTTCCTCGCTCACTGACTCGCTGCGCTCGGTCGTTCGGCTGCGGCGA
GCGGTATCAGCTCACTCAAAGGCGGTAATACGGTTATCCACAGAATCAGGGGATAACGCAGGAAAGAACA
TGTGAGCAAAAGGCCAGCAAAAGGCCAGGAACCGTAAAAAGGCCGCGTTGCTGGCGTTTTTCCATAGGCT
CCGCCCCCCTGACGAGCATCACAAAAATCGACGCTCAAGTCAGAGGTGGCGAAACCCGACAGGACTATAA
AGATACCAGGCGTTTCCCCCTGGAAGCTCCCTCGTGCGCTCTCCTGTTCCGACCCTGCCGCTTACCGGAT
ACCTGTCCGCCTTTCTCCCTTCGGGAAGCGTGGCGCTTTCTCATAGCTCACGCTGTAGGTATCTCAGTTC
GGTGTAGGTCGTTCGCTCCAAGCTGGGCTGTGTGCACGAACCCCCCGTTCAGCCCGACCGCTGCGCCTTA
TCCGGTAACTATCGTCTTGAGTCCAACCCGGTAAGACACGACTTATCGCCACTGGCAGCAGCCACTGGTA
ACAGGATTAGCAGAGCGAGGTATGTAGGCGGTGCTACAGAGTTCTTGAAGTGGTGGCCTAACTACGGCTA
CACTAGAAGAACAGTATTTGGTATCTGCGCTCTGCTGAAGCCAGTTACCTTCGGAAAAAGAGTTGGTAGC
TCTTGATCCGGCAAACAAACCACCGCTGGTAGCGGTGGTTTTTTTGTTTGCAAGCAGCAGATTACGCGCA
GAAAAAAAGGATCTCAAGAAGATCCTTTGATCTTTTCTACGGGGTCTGACGCTCAGTGGAACGAAAACTC
ACGTTAAGGGATTTTGGTCATGAGATTATCAAAAAGGATCTTCACCTAGATCCTTTTAAATTAAAAATGA
AGTTTTAAATCAATCTAAAGTATATATGAGTAAACTTGGTCTGACAGTTACCAATGCTTAATCAGTGAGG
CACCTATCTCAGCGATCTGTCTATTTCGTTCATCCATAGTTGCCTGACTCCCCGTCGTGTAGATAACTAC
GATACGGGAGGGCTTACCATCTGGCCCCAGTGCTGCAATGATACCGCGTGACCCACGCTCACCGGCTCCA
GATTTATCAGCAATAAACCAGCCAGCCGGAAGGGCCGAGCGCAGAAGTGGTCCTGCAACTTTATCCGCCT
CCATCCAGTCTATTAATTGTTGCCGGGAAGCTAGAGTAAGTAGTTCGCCAGTTAATAGTTTGCGCAACGT
TGTTGCCATTGCTACAGGCATCGTGGTGTCACGCTCGTCGTTTGGTATGGCTTCATTCAGCTCCGGTTCC
CAACGATCAAGGCGAGTTACATGATCCCCCATGTTGTGCAAAAAAGCGGTTAGCTCCTTCGGTCCTCCGA
TCGTTGTCAGAAGTAAGTTGGCCGCAGTGTTATCACTCATGGTTATGGCAGCACTGCATAATTCTCTTAC
TGTCATGCCATCCGTAAGATGCTTTTCTGTGACTGGTGAGTACTCAACCAAGTCATTCTGAGAATAGTGT
ATGCGGCGACCGAGTTGCTCTTGCCCGGCGTCAATACGGGATAATACCGCGCCACATAGCAGAACTTTAA
AAGTGCTCATCATTGGAAAACGTTCTTCGGGGCGAAAACTCTCAAGGATCTTACCGCTGTTGAGATCCAG
TTCGATGTAACCCACTCGTGCACCCAACTGATCTTCAGCATCTTTTACTTTCACCAGCGTTTCTGGGTGA
GCAAAAACAGGAAGGCAAAATGCCGCAAAAAAGGGAATAAGGGCGACACGGAAATGTTGAATACTCATAC
TCTTCCTTTTTCAATATTATTGAAGCATTTATCAGGGTTATTGTCTCATGAGCGGATACATATTTGAATG
TATTTAGAAAAATAAACAAATAGGGGTTCCGCGCACATTTCCCCGAAAAGTGCCACCTGACGTCTAAGAA
ACCATTATTATCATGACATTAACCTATAAAAATAGGCGTATCACGAGGCCCTTTCGTC
