Features (pLannotate 1.2.2; 24 found; start..end, strand, type, name):
    137..236     +  misc_feature   bom (fragment): basis of mobility region from pBR322
    242..399     -  CDS            lacZα (fragment): LacZα fragment of β-galactosidase; lacZ fragment
    806..827     -  promoter       SV40 promoter (fragment): SV40 enhancer and early promoter
    831..1055    -  polyA_signal   bGH poly(A) signal: bovine growth hormone polyadenylation signal
   1083..2108    -  CDS            HygR: aminoglycoside phosphotransferase from E. coli; aph(4)-Ia; confers resistance to hygromycin
   2128..2627    -  promoter       PGK promoter: mouse phosphoglycerate kinase 1 promoter
   2653..2670    -  protein_bind   FRT (minimal) (fragment): supports FLP-mediated excision but not integration (Turan and Bode, 2011) FLP recombinase from the Saccharomyces cerevisiae 2μ plasmid
   2709..2730    -  CDS            mNeonGreen (fragment): bright monomeric yellow-green fluorescent protein derived from LanYFP (Shaner et al., 2013)
   2749..2960    +  promoter       EF-1α core promoter: core promoter for human elongation factor EF-1α
   2961..3074    +  intron         EF-1α intron A (fragment): intron upstream of the start codon of human EF-1α
   3700..3903    +  intron         EF-1α intron A: truncated intron upstream of the start codon of human EF-1α
   3912..3946    +  promoter       TRE3GV promoter (fragment): 3rd-generation Tet-responsive promoter that can be activated by binding of Tet-On® 3G, optimized for retroviral and lentiviral vectors
   3984..4108    +  protein_bind   attR1: mutant version of attR; recombination site for the Gateway® LR reaction LR Clonase™
   4229..4353    -  protein_bind   attR2: mutant version of attR; recombination site for the Gateway® LR reaction LR Clonase™
   4355..4676    +  CDS            DD-C (fragment): destabilization domain that can be stabilized by Shield1 in the ProteoTuner™ system FKBP12 mutant optimized for use as a C-terminal tag
   4791..4925    -  polyA_signal   SV40 poly(A) signal: SV40 polyadenylation signal
   5281..5297    -  protein_bind   lac operator: The lac repressor binds to the lac operator to inhibit transcription in E. coli. This inhibition can be relieved by adding lactose or isopropyl-β-D-thiogalactopyranoside (IPTG). lac repressor encoded by lacI
   5305..5335    -  promoter       lac promoter: promoter for the E. coli lac operon
   5350..5371    -  protein_bind   CAP binding site: CAP binding activates transcription in the presence of cAMP. E. coli catabolite activator protein
   5384..5476    -  CDS            lacI (fragment): lac repressor; lacI; The lac repressor binds to the lac operator to inhibit transcription in E. coli. This inhibition can be relieved by adding lactose or isopropyl-β-D-thiogalactopyranoside (IPTG).
   5659..6247    -  rep_origin     ori: high-copy-number ColE1/pMB1/pBR322/pUC origin of replication
   6418..7278    -  CDS            AmpR: β-lactamase; bla; confers resistance to ampicillin, carbenicillin, and related antibiotics
   7279..7383    -  promoter       AmpR promoter: bla
   7478..35      +  CDS            rop (fragment) (across the origin): Rop protein, which maintains plasmids at low copy number; rop
>Addgene plasmid #175267 | pPB-EF1a-MegaGate-DD-Hygro | addgene full sequence | sequence record 343088 | Addgene NGS Result
TCGCGCGTTTCGGTGATGACGGTGAAAACCTCTGACACATGCAGCTCCCGGAGACGGTCACAGCTTGTCT
GTAAGCGGATGCCGGGAGCAGACAAGCCCGTCAGGGCGCGTCAGCGGGTGTTGGCGGGTGTCGGGGCTGG
CTTAACTATGCGGCATCAGAGCAGATTGTACTGAGAGTGCACCATATGCGGTGTGAAATACCGCACAGAT
GCGTAAGGAGAAAATACCGCATCAGGCGCCATTCGCCATTCAGGCTGCGCAACTGTTGGGAAGGGCGATC
GGTGCGGGCCTCTTCGCTATTACGCCAGCTGGCGAAAGGGGGATGTGCTGCAAGGCGATTAAGTTGGGTA
ACGCCAGGGTTTTCCCAGTCACGACGTTGTAAAACGACGGCCAGTGAATTCAAGCTTTATTATTTAACCC
TAGAAAGATAATCATATTGTGACGTACGTTAAAGATAATCATGCGTAAAATTGACGCATGTGTTTTATCG
GTCTGTATATCGAGGTTTATTTATTAATTTGAATAGATATTAAGTTTTATTATATTTACACTTACATACT
AATAATAAATTCAACAAACAATTTATTTATGTTTATTTATTTATTAAAAAAAAACAAAAACTCAAAATTT
CTTCTATAAAGTAACAAAACTTTTAAACATTCTCTCTTTTACAAAAATAAACTTATTTTGTACTTTAAAA
ACAGTCATGTTGTAATCGATAATAAGTAATTAGCCTAGATATCGGCGCGCCTAACTTTAAATAATTGGCA
TTATTTAAAGTTAAGTACTCTAGTATGTCGAGCCCCAGCTGGTTCTTTCCGCCTCAGAAGCCATAGAGCC
CACCGCATCCCCAGCATGCCTGCTATTGTCTTCCCAATCCTCCCCCTTGCTGTCCTGCCCCACCCCACCC
CCCAGAATAGAATGACACCTACTCAGACAATGCGATGCAATTTCCTCATTTTATTAGGAAAGGACAGTGG
GAGTGGCACCTTCCAGGGTCAAGGAAGGCACGGGGGAGGGGCAAACAACAGATGGCTGGCAACTAGAAGG
CACAGTCGAGGCTGATCAGCGAGCTCTAGAGCCTATTCCTTTGCCCTCGGACGAGTGCTGGGGCGTCGGT
TTCCACTATCGGCGAGTACTTCTACACAGCCATCGGTCCAGACGGCCGCGCTTCTGCGGGCGATTTGTGT
ACGCCCGACAGTCCCGGCTCCGGATCGGACGATTGCGTCGCATCGACCCTGCGCCCAAGCTGCATCATCG
AAATTGCCGTCAACCAAGCTCTGATAGAGTTGGTCAAGACCAATGCGGAGCATATACGCCCGGAGCCGCG
GCGATCCTGCAAGCTCCGGATGCCTCCGCTCGAAGTAGCGCGTCTGCTGCTCCATACAAGCCAACCACGG
CCTCCAGAAGAAGATGTTGGCGACCTCGTATTGGGAATCCCCGAACATCGCCTCGCTCCAGTCAATGACC
GCTGTTATGCGGCCATTGTCCGTCAGGACATTGTTGGAGCCGAAATCCGCGTGCACGAGGTGCCGGACTT
CGGGGCAGTCCTCGGCCCAAAGCATCAGCTCATCGAGAGCCTGCGCGACGGACGCACTGACGGTGTCGTC
CATCACAGTTTGCCAGTGATACACATGGGGATCAGCAATCGCGCATATGAAATCACGCCACGTAGTGTAT
TGACCGATTCCTTGCGGTCCGAATGGGCCGAACCCGCTCGTCTGGCTAAGATCGGCCGCAGCGATCGCAT
CCATGGCCTCCGCGACCGGCTGCAGAACAGCGGGCAGTTCGGTTTCAGGCAGGTCTTGCAACGTGACACC
CTGTGCACGGCGGGAGATGCAATAGGTCAGGCTCTCGCTGAATTCCCCAATGTCAAGCACTTCCGGAATC
GGGAGCGCGGCCGATGCAAAGTGCCGATGAACATAACGATCTTTGTAGAAACCATCGGCGCAGCTATTTA
CCCGCAGGACATATCCACGCCCTCCTACATCGAAGCTGAAAGCACGAGATTCTTCGCCCTCCGAGAGCTG
CATCAGGTCGGAGACGCTGTCGAACTTTTCGATCAGAAACTTCTCGACAGACGTCGCGGTGAGTTCAGGC
TTTTTCATGGTGGCGTTGGCTGCAGGTCGAAAGGCCCGGAGATGAGGAAGAGGAGAACAGCGCGGCAGAC
GTGCGCTTTTGAAGCGTGCAGAATGCCGGGCCTCCGGAGGACCTTCGGGCGCCCGCCCCGCCCCTGAGCC
CGCCCCTGAGCCCGCCCCCGGACCCACCCCTTCCCAGCCTCTGAGCCCAGAAAGCGAAGGAGCAAAGCTG
CTATTGGCCGCTGCCCCAAAGGCCTACCCGCTTCCATTGCTCAGCGGTGCTGTCCATCTGCACGAGACTA
GTGAGACGTGCTACTTCCATTTGTCACGTCCTGCACGACGCGAGCTGCGGGGCGGGGGGGAACTTCCTGA
CTAGGGGAGGAGTAGAAGGTGGCGCGAAGGGGCCACCAAAGAACGGAGCCGGTTGGCGCCTACCGGTGGA
TGTGGAATGTGTGCGAGGCCAGAGGCCACTTGTGTAGCGCCAAGTGCCCAGCGGGGCTGCTAAAGCGCAT
GCTCCAGACTGCCTTGGGAAAAGCGCCTCCCCTACCCGGTAGAATTAATTCGATATCAAGCTGAAGTTCC
TATACTTTCTCATATGTAACTTTAAATAATTGGCATTATTTAAAGTTATTACTTGTACAGCTCGTCCATG
GCTCCGGTGCCCGTCAGTGGGCAGAGCGCACATCGCCCACAGTCCCCGAGAAGTTGGGGGGAGGGGTCGG
CAATTGAACCGGTGCCTAGAGAAGGTGGCGCGGGGTAAACTGGGAAAGTGATGTCGTGTACTGGCTCCGC
CTTTTTCCCGAGGGTGGGGGAGAACCGTATATAAGTGCAGTAGTCGCCGTGAACGTTCTTTTTCGCAACG
GGTTTGCCGCCAGAACACAGGTAAGTGCCGTGTGTGGTTCCCGCGGGCCTGGCCTCTTTACGGGTTATGG
CCCTTGCGTGCCTTGAATTACTTCCACGCCCCTGGCTGCAGTACGTGATTCTTGATCCCGAGCTTCGGGT
TGGAAGTGGGTGGGAGAGTTCGAGGCCTTGCGCTTAAGGAGCCCCTTCGCCTCGTGCTTGAGTTGAGGCC
TGGCTTGGGCGCTGGGGCCGCCGCGTGCGAATCTGGTGGCACCTTCGCGCCTGTCTCGCTGCTTTCGATA
AGTCTCTAGCCATTTAAAATTTTTGATGACCTGCTGCGACGCTTTTTTTCTGGCAAGATAGTCTTGTAAA
TGCGGGCCAAGATCTGCACACTGGTATTTCGGTTTTTGGGGCCGCGGGCGGCGACGGGGCCCGTGCGTCC
CAGCGCACATGTTCGGCGAGGCGGGGCCTGCGAGCGCGGCCACCGAGAATCGGACGGGGGTAGTCTCAAG
CTGGCCGGCCTGCTCTGGTGCCTGGCCTCGCGCCGCCGTGTATCGCCCCGCCCTGGGCGGCAAGGCTGGC
CCGGTCGGCACCAGTTGCGTGAGCGGAAAGATGGCCGCTTCCCGGCCCTGCTGCAGGGAGCTCAAAATGG
AGGACGCGGCGCTCGGGAGAGCGGGCGGGTGAGTCACCCACACAAAGGAAAAGGGCCTTTCCGTCCTCAG
CCGTCGCTTCATGTGACTCCACGGAGTACCGGGCGCCGTCCAGGCACCTCGATTAGTTCTCGAGCTTTTG
GAGTACGTCGTCTTTAGGTTGGGGGGAGGGGTTTTATGCGATGGAGTTTCCCCACACTGAGTGGGTGGAG
ACTGAAGTTAGGCCAGCTTGGCACTTGATGTAATTCTCCTTGGAATTTGCCCTTTTTGAGTTTGGATCTT
GGTTCATTCTCAAGCCTCAGACAGTGGTTCAAAGTTTTTTTCTTCCATTTCAGGTGTCGTGAGAGCTCGT
TTAGTGAACCGTCAGATCGCCTGGAGACGCCATCCACGCTGTTTTGACCTCCATAGAAGACACACAAGTT
TGTACAAAAAAGCTGAACGAGAAACGTAAAATGATATAAATATCAATATATTAAATTAGATTTTGCATAA
AAAACAGACTACATAATACTGTAAAACACAACATATCCAGTCACTATGGCGACAGAAGAAGTATAGGGAT
AACAGGGTAATTGTTGTAAGCGCGCTATGATGGAGGCTATGCCACTAGAATCTGCGTTCGCTACCTTAGG
ACCGTTATAGTTAGAAGGAAAGCTCCATCATAGTGACTGGATATGTTGTGTTTTACAGTATTATGTAGTC
TGTTTTTTATGCAAAATCTAATTTAATATATTGATATTTATATCATTTTACGTTTCTCGTTCAGCTTTCT
TGTACAAAGTGGTAGGAGTGCAGGTGGAAACCATCTCCCCAGGAGATGGGCGCACCTTCCCCAAGCGCGG
CCAGACCTGCGTGGTGCACTACACCGGGATGCTTGGAGATGGAAAGAAAGTTGACTCCTCCCGGGACAGA
AACAAGCCCTTTAAGTTTATGCTAGGCAAGCAGGAGGTGATCCGAGGCTGGGAAGAAGGGGTTGCCCAGA
TGAGTGTGGGTCAGGGAGCCAAACTGACTATATCTCCAGATTATGCCTATGGTGCCACTGGGCACCCAGG
CATCATCCCACCACATGCCACTCTCGTGTTCGATGTGGAGCTTCTAGAACTGGAATGAGAAATACTCAGA
AGATGTCACTCACCATAGAGAGACCATTAATGGGTCTCCTAGGCCACTGAGCAAGAACTATGAATGAGAT
CTTTAGACATATTGCGGCCGCTTTCTCCGCGATCCAGACATGATAAGATACATTGATGAGTTTGGACAAA
CCAAAACTAGAATGCAGTGAAAAAAATGCCTTATTTGTGAAATTTGTGATGCTATTGCCTTATTTGTAAC
CATTATAAGCTGCAATAAACAAGTTATCTATAACAAGAAAATATATATATAATAAGTTATCACGTAAGTA
GAACATGAAATAACAATATAATTATCGTATGAGTTAAATCTTAAAAGTCACGTAAAAGATAATCATGCGT
CATTTTGACTCACGCGGTCGTTATAGTTCAAAATCAGTGACACTTACCGCATTGACAAGCACGCCTCACG
GGAGCTCCAAGCGGCGACTGAGATGTCCTAAATGCACAGCGACGGATTCGCGCTATTTAGAAAGAGAGAG
CAATATTTCAAGAATGCATGCGTCAATTTTACGCAGACTATCTTTCTAGGGTTAAAAAAAGCTTGGCGTA
ATCATGGTCATAGCTGTTTCCTGTGTGAAATTGTTATCCGCTCACAATTCCACACAACATACGAGCCGGA
AGCATAAAGTGTAAAGCCTGGGGTGCCTAATGAGTGAGCTAACTCACATTAATTGCGTTGCGCTCACTGC
CCGCTTTCCAGTCGGGAAACCTGTCGTGCCAGCTGCATTAATGAATCGGCCAACGCGCGGGGAGAGGCGG
TTTGCGTATTGGGCGCACTTCCGCTTCCTCGCTCACTGACTCGCTGCGCTCGGTCGTTCGGCTGCGGCGA
GCGGTATCAGCTCACTCAAAGGCGGTAATACGGTTATCCACAGAATCAGGGGATAACGCAGGAAAGAACA
TGTGAGCAAAAGGCCAGCAAAAGGCCAGGAACCGTAAAAAGGCCGCGTTGCTGGCGTTTTTCCATAGGCT
CCGCCCCCCTGACGAGCATCACAAAAATCGACGCTCAAGTCAGAGGTGGCGAAACCCGACAGGACTATAA
AGATACCAGGCGTTTCCCCCTGGAAGCTCCCTCGTGCGCTCTCCTGTTCCGACCCTGCCGCTTACCGGAT
ACCTGTCCGCCTTTCTCCCTTCGGGAAGCGTGGCGCTTTCTCATAGCTCACGCTGTAGGTATCTCAGTTC
GGTGTAGGTCGTTCGCTCCAAGCTGGGCTGTGTGCACGAACCCCCCGTTCAGCCCGACCGCTGCGCCTTA
TCCGGTAACTATCGTCTTGAGTCCAACCCGGTAAGACACGACTTATCGCCACTGGCAGCAGCCACTGGTA
ACAGGATTAGCAGAGCGAGGTATGTAGGCGGTGCTACAGAGTTCTTGAAGTGGTGGCCTAACTACGGCTA
CACTAGAAGAACAGTATTTGGTATCTGCGCTCTGCTGAAGCCAGTTACCTTCGGAAAAAGAGTTGGTAGC
TCTTGATCCGGCAAACAAACCACCGCTGGTAGCGGTGGTTTTTTTGTTTGCAAGCAGCAGATTACGCGCA
GAAAAAAAGGATCTCAAGAAGATCCTTTGATCTTTTCTACGGGGTCTGACGCTCAGTGGAACGAAAACTC
ACGTTAAGGGATTTTGGTCATGAGATTATCAAAAAGGATCTTCACCTAGATCCTTTTAAATTAAAAATGA
AGTTTTAAATCAATCTAAAGTATATATGAGTAAACTTGGTCTGACAGTTACCAATGCTTAATCAGTGAGG
CACCTATCTCAGCGATCTGTCTATTTCGTTCATCCATAGTTGCCTGACTCCCCGTCGTGTAGATAACTAC
GATACGGGAGGGCTTACCATCTGGCCCCAGTGCTGCAATGATACCGCGTGACCCACGCTCACCGGCTCCA
GATTTATCAGCAATAAACCAGCCAGCCGGAAGGGCCGAGCGCAGAAGTGGTCCTGCAACTTTATCCGCCT
CCATCCAGTCTATTAATTGTTGCCGGGAAGCTAGAGTAAGTAGTTCGCCAGTTAATAGTTTGCGCAACGT
TGTTGCCATTGCTACAGGCATCGTGGTGTCACGCTCGTCGTTTGGTATGGCTTCATTCAGCTCCGGTTCC
CAACGATCAAGGCGAGTTACATGATCCCCCATGTTGTGCAAAAAAGCGGTTAGCTCCTTCGGTCCTCCGA
TCGTTGTCAGAAGTAAGTTGGCCGCAGTGTTATCACTCATGGTTATGGCAGCACTGCATAATTCTCTTAC
TGTCATGCCATCCGTAAGATGCTTTTCTGTGACTGGTGAGTACTCAACCAAGTCATTCTGAGAATAGTGT
ATGCGGCGACCGAGTTGCTCTTGCCCGGCGTCAATACGGGATAATACCGCGCCACATAGCAGAACTTTAA
AAGTGCTCATCATTGGAAAACGTTCTTCGGGGCGAAAACTCTCAAGGATCTTACCGCTGTTGAGATCCAG
TTCGATGTAACCCACTCGTGCACCCAACTGATCTTCAGCATCTTTTACTTTCACCAGCGTTTCTGGGTGA
GCAAAAACAGGAAGGCAAAATGCCGCAAAAAAGGGAATAAGGGCGACACGGAAATGTTGAATACTCATAC
TCTTCCTTTTTCAATATTATTGAAGCATTTATCAGGGTTATTGTCTCATGAGCGGATACATATTTGAATG
TATTTAGAAAAATAAACAAATAGGGGTTCCGCGCACATTTCCCCGAAAAGTGCCACCTGACGTCTAAGAA
ACCATTATTATCATGACATTAACCTATAAAAATAGGCGTATCACGAGGCCCTTTCGTC
